Addgene plasmid #38928: SLC9A3R1
Purpose: Bacterial expression for structure determination; may not be full ORF
Depositing lab: Nicola Burgess-Brown. Depositing organization: University of Oxford.
Backbone
  Vector backbone: pNIC28-Bsa4
  Backbone manufacturer: SGC
  Vector type: Bacterial Expression
Growth in bacteria
  Bacterial resistance: Kanamycin, 50 μg/mL
  Growth temperature: 37°C
  Growth strain: Mach1
  Copy number: Low Copy
Gene/Insert
  Gene/Insert name: SLC9A3R1 (alt names: solute carrier family 9 (sodium/hydrogen exchanger), isoform 3 regulatory factor 1; PDB:2OZF)
  Species: H. sapiens (human)
  Insert size (bp): 375
  GenBank ID: solute carrier family 9 (sodium/hydrogen exchanger), isoform 3 regulatory factor 1
  Entrez Gene: NHERF1 (a.k.a. EBP50, NHE-RF, NHERF, NHERF-1, NPHLOP2, SLC9A3R1)
  Tag / fusion protein: His Tev (N terminal on insert)
  Cloning method: Ligation Independent Cloning
  Sequencing primers: 5′ T7; 3′ T7-term
Terms and licenses: Academic/Nonprofit Terms; Industry Terms: Not Available to Industry
How to cite: SLC9A3R1 was a gift from Nicola Burgess-Brown (Addgene plasmid # 38928 ; http://n2t.net/addgene:38928 ; RRID:Addgene_38928)
