[The description below was written by a language model from this plasmid's Addgene catalogue record.]
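Description:
SLC9A3R1 is a bacterial expression plasmid built on the pNIC28-Bsa4 backbone from the SGC, designed to produce a fragment of the human protein NHERF1 (also known as EBP50 or NHE-RF, the sodium/hydrogen exchanger isoform 3 regulatory factor 1) for structural biology. It is maintained in E. coli as a low-copy plasmid under kanamycin selection. The record does not list the origin of replication or provide a feature table, so details of the backbone elements beyond the resistance marker are not documented here.

The insert is a 375 bp human coding segment introduced by ligation-independent cloning. At this size it encodes only part of the protein rather than the complete open reading frame, consistent with the catalogue note that the construct may not be full length; which region or domain it covers is not stated, although the entry links it to a deposited crystal structure. The fragment carries an N-terminal His tag followed by a TEV protease recognition site, an arrangement that allows the recombinant protein to be captured by immobilised metal affinity chromatography and the tag then cleaved off to leave near-native protein for crystallisation. The promoter is not named explicitly, but the T7 and T7-terminator sequencing primers indicate that the insert sits within a T7 promoter/terminator expression cassette, which would require a host supplying T7 RNA polymerase for expression. The listed Mach1 strain serves for cloning and propagation. The construct's intended use is recombinant overexpression and purification of this NHERF1 fragment for structure determination.
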