>Addgene plasmid #38928 | SLC9A3R1 | depositor partial sequence | sequence record 48986 | SLC9A3R1 sequence 375 bps
ATGCACCATCATCATCATCATTCTTCTGGTGTAGATCTGGGTACCGAGAACCTGTACTTCCAATCCATGC
TTCGGCCTCGGCTCTGTACCATGAAGAAGGGCCCCAGTGGCTATGGCTTCAACCTGCACAGCGACAAGTC
CAAGCCAGGCCAGTTCATCCGGTCAGTGGACCCAGACTCCCCGGCTGAGGCTTCAGGGCTCCGGGCCCAG
GATCGCATTGTGGAGGTGAACGGGGTCTGCATGGAGGGGAAGCAGCATGGGGACGTGGTGTCCGCCATCA
GGGCTGGCGGGGACGAGACCAAGCTGCTGGTGGTGGACAGGGAAACTGACGAGTTCGAAACTTCTCTTTG
ACGTAAAGGTGGATACGGATCCGAA
