>Addgene plasmid #38928 | SLC9A3R1 | addgene partial sequence | sequence record 51686 | T7_term
AGCAGCCGGATCTCAGTGGTGGTGGTGGTGGTGCTCGAGTGCGGCCGCAAGCTTGTCGACGGAGCTCGAA
TTCGGATCCGTATCCACCTTTACGTCAAAGAGAAGTTTCGAACTCGTCAGTTTCCCTGTCCACCACCAGC
AGCTTGGTCTCGTCCCCGCCAGCCCTGATGGCGGACACCACGTCCCCATGCTGCTTCCCCTCCATGCAGA
CCCCGTTCACCTCCACAATGCGATCCTGGGCCCGGAGCCCTGAAGCCTCAGCCGGGGAGTCTGGGTCCAC
TGACCGGATGAACTGGCCTGGCTTGGACTTGTCGCTGTGCAGGTTGAAGCCATAGCCACTGGGGCCCTTC
TTCATGGTACAGAGCCGAGGCCGAAGCATGGATTGGAAGTACAGGTTCTCGGTACCCAGATCTACACCAG
AAGAATGATGATGATGATGGTGCATATGTATATCTCCTTCTTAAAGTTAAACAAAATTATTTCTAGAGGG
GAATTGTTATCCGCTCACAATTCCCCTATAGTGAGTCGTATTAATTTCGCGGGATCGAGATCTCGATCCT
CTACGCCGGACGCATCGTGGCCGGCATCACCGGCGCCACAGGTGCGGTTGCTGGCGCCTATATCGCCGAC
ATCACCGATGGGGAAGATCGGGCTCGCCACTTCGGGCTCATGAGCGCTTGTTTCGGCGTGGGTATGGTGG
CAGGCCCCGTGGCCGGGGGACTGTTGGGCGCCATCTCCTTGCATGCACCATTCCTTGCGGCGGCGGTGCT
CAACGGCCTCAACCTACTACTGGGCTGCTTCCTAATGCAGGAGTCGCATAAGGGAGAGCGTCGAGA
