>Addgene plasmid #38928 | SLC9A3R1 | addgene partial sequence | sequence record 51687 | T7 5'-TAATACGACTCACTATAGGG-3'
GAAGGAGATATACATATGCACCATCATCATCATCATTCTTCTGGTGTAGATCTGGGTACCGAGAACCTGT
ACTTCCAATCCATGCTTCGGCCTCGGCTCTGTACCATGAAGAAGGGCCCCAGTGGCTATGGCTTCAACCT
GCACAGCGACAAGTCCAAGCCAGGCCAGTTCATCCGGTCAGTGGACCCAGACTCCCCGGCTGAGGCTTCA
GGGCTCCGGGCCCAGGATCGCATTGTGGAGGTGAACGGGGTCTGCATGGAGGGGAAGCAGCATGGGGACG
TGGTGTCCGCCATCAGGGCTGGCGGGGACGAGACCAAGCTGCTGGTGGTGGACAGGGAAACTGACGAGTT
CGAAACTTCTCTTTGACGTAAAGGTGGATACGGATCCGAATTCGAGCTCCGTCGACAAGCTTGCGGCCGC
ACTCGAGCACCACCACCACCACCACTGAGATCCGGCTGCTAACAAAGCCCGAAAGGAAGCTGAGTTGGCT
GCTGCCACCGCTGAGCAATAACTAGCATAACCCCTTGGGGCCTCTAAACGGGTCTTGAGGGGTTTTTTGC
TGAAAGGAGGAACTATATCCGGATTGGCGAATGGG
[124 nt withheld, positions 596-719]
C
[67 nt withheld, positions 721-787]
